>Addgene plasmid #147091 | pT7-EGFP-C1-HseIF4G_O | addgene full sequence | sequence record 421630 | Addgene NGS Result
TGATTCTGTGGATAACCGTATTACCGCCATGCATTAGTTATTAATAGTAATCAATTACGGGGTCATTAGT
TCATAGCCCATATATGGAGTTCCGCGTTACATAACTTACGGTAAATGGCCCGCCTGGCTGACCGCCCAAC
GACCCCCGCCCATTGACGTCAATAATGACGTATGTTCCCATAGTAACGCCAATAGGGACTTTCCATTGAC
GTCAATGGGTGGAGTATTTACGGTAAACTGCCCACTTGGCAGTACATCAAGTGTATCATATGCCAAGTAC
GCCCCCTATTGACGTCAATGACGGTAAATGGCCCGCCTGGCATTATGCCCAGTACATGACCTTATGGGAC
TTTCCTACTTGGCAGTACATCTACGTATTAGTCATCGCTATTACCATGGTGATGCGGTTTTGGCAGTACA
TCAATGGGCGTGGATAGCGGTTTGACTCACGGGGATTTCCAAGTCTCCACCCCATTGACGTCAATGGGAG
TTTGTTTTGGCACCAAAATCAACGGGACTTTCCAAAATGTCGTAACAACTCCGCCCCATTGACGCAAATG
GGCGGTAGGCGTGTACGGTGGGAGGTCTATATAAGCAGAGCTCTCTGGCTAACTAGAGAACCCACTGCTT
ACTGGCTTATCGAAATTAATACGACTCACTATAGGGAGACCCAAGCTCTAGCGCTACCGGTCGCCACCAT
GGTGAGCAAGGGCGAGGAGCTGTTCACCGGGGTGGTGCCCATCCTGGTCGAGCTGGACGGCGACGTAAAC
GGCCACAAGTTCAGCGTGTCCGGCGAGGGCGAGGGCGATGCCACCTACGGCAAGCTGACCCTGAAGTTCA
TCTGCACCACCGGCAAGCTGCCCGTGCCCTGGCCCACCCTCGTGACCACCCTGACCTACGGCGTGCAGTG
CTTCAGCCGCTACCCCGACCACATGAAGCAGCACGACTTCTTCAAGTCCGCCATGCCCGAAGGCTACGTC
CAGGAGCGCACCATCTTCTTCAAGGACGACGGCAACTACAAGACCCGCGCCGAGGTGAAGTTCGAGGGCG
ACACCCTGGTGAACCGCATCGAGCTGAAGGGCATCGACTTCAAGGAGGACGGCAACATCCTGGGGCACAA
GCTGGAGTACAACTACAACAGCCACAACGTCTATATCATGGCCGACAAGCAGAAGAACGGCATCAAGGTG
AACTTCAAGATCCGCCACAACATCGAGGACGGCAGCGTGCAGCTCGCCGACCACTACCAGCAGAACACCC
CCATCGGCGACGGCCCCGTGCTGCTGCCCGACAACCACTACCTGAGCACCCAGTCCGCCCTGAGCAAAGA
CCCCAACGAGAAGCGCGATCACATGGTCCTGCTGGAGTTCGTGACCGCCGCCGGGATCACTCTCGGCATG
GACGAGCTGTACAAGTCCGGACTCAGATCTCGAGCTATGAACAAAGCTCCACAGTCCACAGGCCCCCCAC
CCGCCCCATCCCCCGGACTCCCACAGCCAGCGTTTCCCCCGGGGCAGACAGCGCCGGTGGTGTTCAGTAC
GCCACAAGCGACACAAATGAACACGCCTTCTCAGCCCCGCCAGGGAGGATTCAGGTCTCTGCAGCACTTC
TACCCTAGCCGGGCCCAGCCCCCGAGCAGTGCAGCCTCCCGAGTGCAGAGTGCAGCCCCTGCCCGCCCTG
GCCCAGCTGCCCATGTCTACCCTGCTGGATCCCAAGTAATGATGATCCCTTCCCAGATCTCCTACCCAGC
CTCCCAGGGGGCCTACTACATCCCTGGACAGGGGCGTTCCACATACGTTGTCCCGACACAGCAGTACCCT
GTGCAGCCAGGAGCCCCAGGCTTCTATCCAGGTGCAAGCCCTACAGAATTTGGGACCTACGCTGGCGCCT
ACTATCCAGCCCAAGGGGTGCAGCAGTTTCCCACTGGCGTGGCCCCCGCCCCAGTTTTGATGAACCAGCC
ACCCCAGATTGCTCCCAAGAGGGAGCGTAAGACGATCCGAATTCGAGATCCAAACCAAGGAGGAAAGGAT
ATCACAGAGGAGATCATGTCTGGGGCCCGCACTGCCTCCACACCCACCCCTCCCCAGACGGGAGGCGGTC
TGGAGCCTCAAGCTAATGGGGAGACGCCCCAGGTTGCTGTCATTGTCCGGCCAGATGACCGGTCACAGGG
AGCAATCATTGCTGACCGGCCAGGGCTGCCTGGCCCAGAGCATAGCCCTTCAGAATCCCAGCCTTCGTCG
CCTTCTCCGACCCCATCACCATCCCCAGTCTTGGAACCGGGGTCTGAGCCTAATCTCGCAGTCCTCTCTA
TTCCTGGGGACACTATGACAACTATACAAATGTCTGTAGAAGAATCAACCCCCATCTCCCGTGAAACTGG
GGAGCCATATCGCCTCTCTCCAGAACCCACTCCTCTCGCCGAACCCATACTGGAAGTAGAAGTGACACTT
AGCAAACCGGTTCCAGAATCTGAGTTTTCTTCCAGTCCTCTCCAGGCTCCCACCCCTTTGGCATCTCACA
CAGTGGAAATTCATGAGCCTAATGGCATGGTCCCATCTGAAGATCTGGAACCAGAGGTGGAGTCAAGCCC
AGAGCTTGCTCCTCCCCCAGCTTGCCCCTCCGAATCCCCTGTGCCCATTGCTCCAACTGCCCAACCTGAG
GAACTGCTCAACGGAGCCCCCTCGCCACCAGCTGTGGACTTAAGCCCAGTCAGTGAGCCAGAGGAGCAGG
CCAAGGAGGTGACAGCATCAGTGGCGCCCCCCACCATCCCCTCTGCTACTCCAGCTACGGCTCCTTCAGC
TACTTCCCCAGCTCAGGAGGAGGAAATGGAAGAAGAAGAAGAAGAGGAAGAAGGAGAAGCAGGAGAAGCA
GGAGAAGCTGAGAGTGAGAAAGGAGGAGAGGAACTGCTCCCCCCAGAGAGTACCCCTATTCCAGCCAACT
TGTCTCAGAATTTGGAGGCAGCAGCAGCCACTCAAGTGGCAGTATCTGTGCCAAAGAGGAGACGGAAAAT
TAAGGAGCTAAATAAGAAGGAGGCTGTTGGAGACCTTCTGGATGCCTTCAAGGAGGCGAACCCGGCAGTA
CCAGAGGTGGAAAATCAGCCTCCTGCAGGCAGCAATCCAGGCCCAGAGTCTGAGGGCAGTGGTGTGCCCC
CACGTCCTGAGGAAGCAGATGAGACCTGGGACTCAAAGGAAGACAAAATTCACAATGCTGAGAACATCCA
GCCCGGGGAACAGAAGTATGAATATAAGTCAGATCAGTGGAAGCCTCTAAACCTAGAGGAGAAAAAACGT
TACGACCGTGAGTTCCTGCTTGGTTTTCAGTTCATCTTTGCCAGTATGCAGAAGCCAGAGGGATTGCCAC
ATATCAGTGACGTGGTGCTGGACAAGGCCAATAAAACACCACTGCGGCCACTGGATCCCACTAGACTACA
AGGCATAAATTGTGGCCCAGACTTCACTCCATCCTTTGCCAACCTTGGCCGGACAACCCTTAGCACCCGT
GGGCCCCCAAGGGGTGGGCCAGGTGGGGAGCTGCCCCGTGGGCCGGCTGGCCTGGGACCCCGGCGCTCTC
AGCAGGGACCCCGAAAAGAACCACGCAAGATCATTGCCACAGTGTTAATGACCGAAGATATAAAACTGAA
CAAAGCAGAGAAAGCCTGGAAACCCAGCAGCAAGCGGACGGCGGCTGATAAGGATCGAGGGGAAGAAGAT
GCTGATGGCAGCAAAACCCAGGACCTATTCCGCAGGGTGCGCTCCATCCTGAATAAACTGACACCCCAGA
TGTTCCAGCAGCTGATGAAGCAAGTGACGCAGCTGGCCATCGACACCGAGGAACGCCTCAAAGGGGTCAT
TGACCTCATTTTTGAGAAGGCCATTTCAGAGCCCAACTTCTCTGTGGCCTATGCCAACATGTGCCGCTGC
CTCATGGCGCTGAAAGTGCCCACTACGGAAAAGCCAACAGTGACTGTGAACTTCCGAAAGCTGTTGTTGA
ATCGATGTCAGAAGGAGTTTGAGAAAGACAAAGATGATGATGAGGTTTTTGAGAAGAAGCAAAAAGAGAT
GGATGAAGCTGCTACGGCAGAGGAACGAGGACGCCTGAAGGAAGAGCTGGAAGAGGCTCGGGACATAGCC
CGGCGGCGCTCTTTAGGGAATATCAAGTTTATTGGAGAGTTGTTCAAACTGAAGATGTTAACAGAGGCAA
TAATGCATGACTGTGTGGTCAAACTGCTTAAGAACCATGATGAAGAGTCCCTTGAGTGCCTTTGTCGTCT
GCTCACCACCATTGGCAAAGACCTGGACTTTGAAAAAGCCAAGCCCCGAATGGATCAGTATTTCAACCAG
ATGGAAAAAATCATTAAAGAAAAGAAGACGTCATCCCGCATCCGCTTTATGCTGCAGGACGTGCTGGATC
TGCGAGGGAGCAATTGGGTGCCACGCCGAGGGGATCAGGGTCCCAAGACCATTGACCAGATCCATAAGGA
GGCTGAGATGGAAGAACATCGAGAGCACATCAAAGTGCAGCAGCTCATGGCCAAGGGCAGTGACAAGCGT
CGGGGCGGTCCTCCAGGCCCTCCCATCAGCCGTGGACTTCCCCTTGTGGATGATGGTGGCTGGAACACAG
TTCCCATCAGCAAAGGTAGCCGCCCCATTGACACCTCACGACTCACCAAGATCACCAAGCCTGGCTCCAT
CGATTCTAACAACCAGCTCTTTGCACCTGGAGGGCGACTGAGCTGGGGCAAGGGCAGCAGCGGAGGCTCA
GGAGCCAAGCCCTCAGACGCAGCATCAGAAGCTGCTCGCCCAGCTACTAGTACTTTGAATCGCTTCTCAG
CCCTTCAACAAGCGGTACCCACAGAAAGCACAGATAATAGACGTGTGGTGCAGAGGAGTAGCTTGAGCCG
AGAACGAGGCGAGAAAGCTGGAGACCGAGGAGACCGCCTAGAGCGGAGTGAACGGGGAGGGGACCGTGGG
GACCGGCTTGATCGTGCGCGGACACCTGCTACCAAGCGGAGCTTCAGCAAGGAAGTGGAGGAGCGGAGTA
GAGAACGGCCCTCCCAGCCTGAGGGGCTGCGCAAGGCAGCTAGCCTCACGGAGGATCGGGACCGTGGGCG
GGATGCCGTGAAGCGAGAAGCTGCCCTACCCCCAGTGAGCCCCCTGAAGGCGGCTCTCTCTGAGGAGGAG
TTAGAGAAGAAATCCAAGGCTATCATTGAGGAATATCTCCATCTCAATGACATGAAAGAGGCAGTCCAGT
GCGTGCAGGAGCTGGCCTCACCCTCCTTGCTCTTCATCTTTGTACGGCATGGTGTCGAGTCTACGCTGGA
GCGCAGTGCCATTGCTCGTGAGCATATGGGGCAGCTGCTGCACCAGCTGCTCTGTGCTGGGCATCTGTCT
ACTGCTCAGTACTACCAAGGGTTGTATGAAATCTTGGAATTGGCTGAGGACATGGAAATTGACATCCCCC
ACGTGTGGCTCTACCTAGCGGAACTGGTAACACCCATTCTGCAGGAAGGTGGGGTGCCCATGGGGGAGCT
GTTCAGGGAGATTACAAAGCCTCTGAGACCGTTGGGCAAAGCTGCTTCCCTGTTGCTGGAGATCCTGGGC
CTCCTGTGCAAAAGCATGGGTCCTAAAAAGGTGGGGACGCTGTGGCGAGAAGCCGGGCTTAGCTGGAAGG
AATTTCTACCTGAAGGCCAGGACATTGGTGCATTCGTCGCTGAACAGAAGGTGGAGTATACCCTGGGAGA
GGAGTCGGAAGCCCCTGGCCAGAGGGCACTCCCCTCCGAGGAGCTGAACAGGCAGCTGGAGAAGCTGCTG
AAGGAGGGCAGCAGTAACCAGCGGGTGTTCGACTGGATAGAGGCCAACCTGAGTGAGCAGCAGATAGTAT
CCAACACGTTAGTTCGAGCCCTCATGACGGCTGTCTGCTATTCTGCAATTATTTTTGAGACTCCCCTCCG
AGTGGACGTTGCAGTGCTGAAAGCGCGAGCGAAGCTGCTGCAGAAATACCTGTGTGACGAGCAGAAGGAG
CTACAGGCGCTCTACGCCCTCCAGGCCCTTGTAGTGACCTTAGAACAGCCTCCCAACCTGCTGCGGATGT
TCTTTGACGCACTGTATGACGAGGACGTGGTGAAGGAGGATGCCTTCTACAGTTGGGAGAGTAGCAAGGA
CCCCGCTGAGCAGCAGGGCAAGGGTGTGGCCCTTAAATCTGTCACAGCCTTCTTCAAGTGGCTCCGTGAA
GCAGAGGAGGAGTCTGACCACAACTGAAAGCTTCGAATTCTGCAGTCGACGGTACCGCGGGCCCGGGATC
CACCGGATCTAGATAACTGATCATAATCAGCCATACCACATTTGTAGAGGTTTTACTTGCTTTAAAAAAC
CTCCCACACCTCCCCCTGAACCTGAAACATAAAATGAATGCAATTGTTGTTGTTAACTTGTTTATTGCAG
CTTATAATGGTTACAAATAAAGCAATAGCATCACAAATTTCACAAATAAAGCATTTTTTTCACTGCATTC
TAGTTGTGGTTTGTCCAAACTCATCAATGTATCTTAACGCGTAAATTGTAAGCGTTAATATTTTGTTAAA
ATTCGCGTTAAATTTTTGTTAAATCAGCTCATTTTTTAACCAATAGGCCGAAATCGGCAAAATCCCTTAT
AAATCAAAAGAATAGACCGAGATAGGGT
[37 nt withheld, positions 6679-6715]
AAAGAACGTGGACTCCAACGTCAAAGG
[49 nt withheld, positions 6743-6791]
T
[91 nt withheld, positions 6793-6883]
G
[124 nt withheld, positions 6885-7008]
CAGGTGGCACTTTTCGGGGAAATGTGCGCGGAACCCCTATTTGTTTATTTTTCTAAATACATTCAAATAT
GTATCCGCTCATGAGACAATAACCCTGATAAATGCTTCAATAATATTGAAAAAGGAAGAGTCCTGAGGCG
GAAAGAACCAGCTGTGGAATGTGTGTCAGTTAGGGTGTGGAAAGTCCCCAGGCTCCCCAGCAGGCAGAAG
TATGCAAAGCATGCATCTCAATTAGTCAGCAACCAGGTGTGGAAAGTCCCCAGGCTCCCCAGCAGGCAGA
AGTATGCAAAGCATGCATCTCAATTAGTCAGCAACCATAGTCCCGCCCCTAACTCCGCCCATCCCGCCCC
TAACTCCGCCCAGTTCCGCCCATTCTCCGCCCCATGGCTGACTAATTTTTTTTATTTATGCAGAGGCCGA
GGCCGCCTCGGCCTCTGAGCTATTCCAGAAGTAGTGAGGAGGCTTTTTTGGAGGCCTAGGCTTTTGCAAA
GATCGATCAAGAGACAGGATGAGGATCGTTTCGCATGATTGAACAAGATGGATTGCACGCAGGTTCTCCG
GCCGCTTGGGTGGAGAGGCTATTCGGCTATGACTGGGCACAACAGACAATCGGCTGCTCTGATGCCGCCG
TGTTCCGGCTGTCAGCGCAGGGGCGCCCGGTTCTTTTTGTCAAGACCGACCTGTCCGGTGCCCTGAATGA
ACTGCAAGACGAGGCAGCGCGGCTATCGTGGCTGGCCACGACGGGCGTTCCTTGCGCAGCTGTGCTCGAC
GTTGTCACTGAAGCGGGAAGGGACTGGCTGCTATTGGGCGAAGTGCCGGGGCAGGATCTCCTGTCATCTC
ACCTTGCTCCTGCCGAGAAAGTATCCATCATGGCTGATGCAATGCGGCGGCTGCATACGCTTGATCCGGC
TACCTGCCCATTCGACCACCAAGCGAAACATCGCATCGAGCGAGCACGTACTCGGATGGAAGCCGGTCTT
GTCGATCAGGATGATCTGGACGAAGAGCATCAGGGGCTCGCGCCAGCCGAACTGTTCGCCAGGCTCAAGG
CGAGCATGCCCGACGGCGAGGATCTCGTCGTGACCCATGGCGATGCCTGCTTGCCGAATATCATGGTGGA
AAATGGCCGCTTTTCTGGATTCATCGACTGTGGCCGGCTGGGTGTGGCGGACCGCTATCAGGACATAGCG
TTGGCTACCCGTGATATTGCTGAAGAGCTTGGCGGCGAATGGGCTGACCGCTTCCTCGTGCTTTACGGTA
TCGCCGCTCCCGATTCGCAGCGCATCGCCTTCTATCGCCTTCTTGACGAGTTCTTCTGAGCGGGACTCTG
GGGTTCGAAATGACCGACCAAGCGACGCCCAACCTGCCATCACGAGATTTCGATTCCACCGCCGCCTTCT
ATGAAAGGTTGGGCTTCGGAATCGTTTTCCGGGACGCCGGCTGGATGATCCTCCAGCGCGGGGATCTCAT
GCTGGAGTTCTTCGCCCACCCTAGGGGGAGGCTAACTGAAACACGGAAGGAGACAATACCGGAAGGAACC
CGCGCTATGACGGCAATAAAAAGACAGAATAAAACGCACGGTGTTGGGTCGTTTGTTCATAAACGCGGGG
TTCGGTCCCAGGGCTGGCACTCTGTCGATACCCCACCGAGACCCCATTGGGGCCAATACGCCCGCGTTTC
TTCCTTTTCCCCACCCCACCCCCCAAGTTCGGGTGAAGGCCCAGGGCTCGCAGCCAACGTCGGGGCGGCA
GGCCCTGCCATAGCCTCAGGTTACTCATATATACTTTAGATTGATTTAAAACTTCATTTTTAATTTAAAA
GGATCTAGGTGAAGATCCTTTTTGATAATCTCATGACCAAAATCCCTTAACGTGAGTTTTCGTTCCACTG
AGCGTCAGACCCCGTAGAAAAGATCAAAGGATCTTCTTGAGATCCTTTTTTTCTGCGCGTAATCTGCTGC
TTGCAAACAAAAAAACCACCGCTACCAGCGGTGGTTTGTTTGCCGGATCAAGAGCTACCAACTCTTTTTC
CGAAGGTAACTGGCTTCAGCAGAGCGCAGATACCAAATACTGTTCTTCTAGTGTAGCCGTAGTTAGGCCA
CCACTTCAAGAACTCTGTAGCACCGCCTACATACCTCGCTCTGCTAATCCTGTTACCAGTGGCTGCTGCC
AGTGGCGATAAGTCGTGTCTTACCGGGTTGGACTCAAGACGATAGTTACCGGATAAGGCGCAGCGGTCGG
GCTGAACGGGGGGTTCGTGCACACAGCCCAGCTTGGAGCGAACGACCTACACCGAACTGAGATACCTACA
GCGTGAGCTATGAGAAAGCGCCACGCTTCCCGAAGGGAGAAAGGCGGACAGGTATCCGGTAAGCGGCAGG
GTCGGAACAGGAGAGCGCACGAGGGAGCTTCCAGGGGGAAACGCCTGGTATCTTTATAGTCCTGTCGGGT
TTCGCCACCTCTGACTTGAGCGTCGATTTTTGTGATGCTCGTCAGGGGGGCGGAGCCTATGGAAAAACGC
CAGCAACGCGGCCTTTTTACGGTTCCTGGCCTTTTGCTGGCCTTTTGCTCACATGTTCTTTCCTGCGTTA
TCCCC
Features (pLannotate 1.2.2; 19 found; start..end, strand, type, name):
      1..27      +  rep_origin     RSF ori (fragment): Plasmids containing the RSF 1030 origin of replication can be propagated in E. coli cells that contain additional plasmids with compatible origins.
     95..398     +  enhancer       CMV enhancer: human cytomegalovirus immediate early enhancer
    399..602     +  promoter       CMV promoter: human cytomegalovirus (CMV) immediate early promoter
    598..631     +  LTR            5' LTR (truncated) (fragment): truncated 5' long terminal repeat (LTR) from HIV-1
    647..665     +  promoter       T7 promoter: promoter for bacteriophage T7 RNA polymerase
    699..1415    +  CDS            EGFP: EGFP is a basic (constitutively fluorescent) green fluorescent protein published in 1996, derived from Aequorea victoria. It is reported to be a rapidly-maturing weak dimer with moderate acid sensitivity.
   1416..1436    +  misc_feature   MCS (fragment): multiple cloning site
   1437..6254    +  CDS            EIF4G1: IF4G1_HUMAN - Also known as EIF4F, EIF4G, EIF4GI. Experimental evidence at protein level: Swiss-Prot protein existence level 1. Component of the protein complex eIF4F, which is involved in the recognition of the mRNA cap, ATP-dependent unwinding of 5'-terminal secondary structure and recruitment of mRNA to the ribosome. As a member of the eIF4F complex, required for endoplasmic reticulum stress- induced ATF4 mRNA translation (PubMed:29062139). From Homo sapiens (Human).
   6258..6301    +  misc_feature   MCS (fragment): multiple cloning site
   6318..6402    +  CDS            large T antigen (fragment): large T antigen from SV40 (simian virus 40)
   6425..6546    +  polyA_signal   SV40 poly(A) signal: SV40 polyadenylation signal
   6580..7008    -  rep_origin     f1 ori (sequence partly withheld): f1 bacteriophage origin of replication; arrow indicates direction of (+) strand synthesis
   7035..7139    +  promoter       AmpR promoter: bla
   7141..7498    +  promoter       SV40 promoter: SV40 enhancer and early promoter
   7533..8327    +  CDS            NeoR/KanR: aminoglycoside phosphotransferase from Tn5; aph(3')-II (or nptII); confers resistance to neomycin, kanamycin, and G418 (Geneticin®)
   8348..8500    +  CDS            ble (fragment): BLE_KLEPN - Experimental evidence at protein level: Swiss-Prot protein existence level 1. Binding protein with a strong affinity to the bleomycin family of antibiotics. Binds to CL990; an antimitotic-antibiotic compound. From Klebsiella pneumoniae.
   8559..8606    +  polyA_signal   HSV TK poly(A) signal: herpes simplex virus thymidine kinase polyadenylation signal (Cole and Stacy, 1985)
   8697..8713    -  polyA_signal   bGH poly(A) signal (fragment): bovine growth hormone polyadenylation signal
   8935..9523    +  rep_origin     ori: high-copy-number ColE1/pMB1/pBR322/pUC origin of replication
