[The description below was written by a language model from this plasmid's Addgene catalogue record and pLannotate feature annotations shown in this document.]
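Description:
pT7-EGFP-C1-HseIF4G_O is a 9.6 kb mammalian expression plasmid encoding human eIF4G (EIF4G1) fused to the C-terminus of EGFP. The catalogue lists the backbone as unknown, but the name and feature layout are consistent with an EGFP-C1-type vector modified to carry a T7 promoter. It is maintained in E. coli at high copy through a ColE1/pUC-type origin and selected with kanamycin. An f1 origin is also present. The NeoR/KanR gene (Tn5 aminoglycoside phosphotransferase) sits behind tandem bacterial (bla) and SV40 early promoters and is followed by an HSV TK polyadenylation signal. The same marker therefore gives kanamycin resistance in bacteria and can support G418 selection in mammalian cells.

The expression cassette is driven by the CMV immediate-early enhancer and promoter. A T7 promoter lies between the CMV promoter and the start of EGFP, which would also permit transcription of the fusion by T7 RNA polymerase, for example in vitro. EGFP is joined through a short remnant of the multiple cloning site to the roughly 4.8 kb EIF4G1 coding sequence, and the transcript ends at an SV40 poly(A) signal. The depositor notes one non-silent change, M432V, relative to the NCBI reference for transcript variant 6. eIF4G is the scaffold subunit of the cap-binding eIF4F complex, which recruits mRNA to the ribosome. The stated purpose is simply mammalian expression of this protein, and the EGFP tag would allow its visualisation or capture. Several short annotated fragments (RSF ori, HIV-1 LTR, large T antigen, ble, bGH poly(A)) are probably partial matches within backbone sequence rather than functional elements.
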