Addgene plasmid #147091: pT7-EGFP-C1-HseIF4G_O
Purpose: Mammalian Expression of HseIF4G
Depositing lab: Elisa Izaurralde. Depositing organization: Max Planck Institute for Developmental Biology.
Backbone
  Vector backbone: Unknown
  Vector type: Mammalian Expression
Growth in bacteria
  Bacterial resistance: Kanamycin, 50 μg/mL
  Growth temperature: 37°C
  Growth strain: DH5alpha
  Copy number: High Copy
Gene/Insert
  Gene/Insert name: HseIF4G
  Species: H. sapiens (human)
  Mutation: one non silent mutation M432V compared to the seuqence for the variation 6 given by NCBI: NM_001194946.1
  Entrez Gene: EIF4G1 (a.k.a. EIF-4G1, EIF4F, EIF4G, EIF4GI, P220, PARK18)
  Cloning method: Unknown
Terms and licenses: Academic/Nonprofit Terms; Industry Terms: Not Available to Industry
Depositor comments: Plasmids from this collection were made available to the research community and donated after the lab closed. Please note that the sequence provided by the depositing laboratory may be theoretical/predicted or based on Sanger sequencing results. There may be discrepancies between sequencing results obtained by Addgene and the depositor sequence. If an Addgene verified sequence is not available, please contact before placing your order to request that our lab fully sequence the plasmid.
How to cite: pT7-EGFP-C1-HseIF4G_O was a gift from Elisa Izaurralde (Addgene plasmid # 147091 ; http://n2t.net/addgene:147091 ; RRID:Addgene_147091)
